Addgene plasmid #16657: LIP-WT
Depositing lab: Bert Vogelstein. Depositing organization: Johns Hopkins University and School of Medicine. Publication: A bacterial protein enhances the release and efficacy of liposomal cancer drugs. Cheong I, Huang X, Bettegowda C, Diaz LA, Kinzler KW, Zhou S, Vogelstein B. Science. 2006 Nov 24. 314(5803):1308-11. 10.1126/science.1130651 PubMed 17124324.
Backbone
  Vector backbone: pCR2.1 / T7-GFP
  Backbone manufacturer: Invitrogen
  Backbone size w/o insert (bp): 4300
  Vector type: Bacterial Expression
Growth in bacteria
  Bacterial resistance: Ampicillin, 100 μg/mL
  Growth temperature: 37°C
  Growth strain: DH5alpha
  Copy number: High Copy
Gene/Insert
  Gene/Insert name: Liposomase
  Species: Clostridium novyi-NT (anaerobic bacterium)
  Insert size (bp): 1300
  Tag / fusion protein: 6xHis (N terminal on insert)
  Cloning method: Restriction Enzyme
  Sequencing primers: 5′ T7
Terms and licenses: Academic/Nonprofit Terms; Industry Terms: Not Available to Industry
Depositor comments: The coding sequence of Liposomase, devoid of its N-terminal secretion signal, was PCR-amplified and cloned with an N-terminal 6xHis tag into the pCR2.1/T7-GFP vector.
How to cite: LIP-WT was a gift from Bert Vogelstein (Addgene plasmid # 16657 ; http://n2t.net/addgene:16657 ; RRID:Addgene_16657)
