[The description below was written by a language model from this plasmid's Addgene catalogue record.]
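Description:
LIP-WT is a bacterial expression plasmid built on the Invitrogen pCR2.1/T7-GFP backbone (about 4.3 kb without insert) and carrying the coding sequence for liposomase from the anaerobic bacterium Clostridium novyi-NT. It is maintained as a high-copy plasmid in standard E. coli cloning strains under ampicillin selection. The record gives no feature table, so the origin of replication and other backbone elements are not itemised. The backbone name and the use of a T7 primer for sequencing the 5′ end of the insert suggest that expression is driven by a T7 promoter, which would require a source of T7 RNA polymerase, although the record does not state the promoter explicitly. It also does not say whether the GFP sequence implied by the backbone name remains after cloning.

The insert, roughly 1.3 kb, was PCR-amplified and introduced by restriction cloning. It encodes liposomase lacking its native N-terminal secretion signal, so the protein is made in its mature form rather than being directed for export. A 6xHis tag is fused to the N terminus, which allows the recombinant protein to be purified by immobilised metal affinity chromatography and detected with anti-His reagents. The "WT" in the name suggests this is the unmutated form of the protein.

The associated publication describes a bacterial protein that enhances the release and efficacy of liposomal cancer drugs. The plasmid is therefore suited to producing recombinant wild-type liposomase for biochemical characterisation and for studying how the protein promotes release of liposome-encapsulated drug cargo.
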