>Addgene plasmid #16657 | LIP-WT | addgene partial sequence | sequence record 23055 | T7 5'-TAATACGACTCACTATAGGG-3'
GTGGATATGTTGACTTACAACAAAAGCTTATTGAAAATGGATTTACAACTTATACAGCAGCTGTAGGACC
ACTTTCGAGTAACTGGGACAGAGCTTGTGAACTTTATGCTCAAATTAAAGGTGGAAGGGTTGACTATGGT
GAAGCTCATGCTAAAAAACATGGACACTCTAGATATGGAAGATATTACAGAGGTTTTTATCCAGAATGGG
GAACAAAGGATGAAAACGGCAATATACGTAAAGTTCATTTAATAGGACACAGCCAAGGTGGACAAACTAT
ACGTATGTTAACTACTCTTCTTGGTCAAGGTAAACAAGAAGAAATATCAGCAACAGGAGAAAATACTAAC
GAATTATTTAAAGGTGGACATGATTGGGTTTCAGGACTAATAACATTAGCATCACCACATGACGGAACTA
CTTTAGCTGATATGAAAGGTACAGATGCTGCAGCAGCAATTGGTATAGGTGCAGTGGGATCAATGCT
